>Addgene plasmid #214146 | scAAV-hIBA1a-GFP | addgene full sequence | sequence record 421849 | Addgene NGS Result
CGTAATCATGGTCATAGCTGTTTCCTGTGTGAAATTGTTATCCGCTCACAATTCCACACAACATACGAGC
CGGAAGCATAAAGTGTAAAGCCTGGGGTGCCTAATGAGTGAGCTAACTCACATTAATTGCGTTGCGCTCA
CTGCCCGCTTTCCAGTCGGGAAACCTGTCGTGCCAGCTGCATTAATGAATCGGCCAACGCGCGGGGAGAG
GCGGTTTGCGTATTGGGCGCTCTTCCGCTTCCTCGCTCACTGACTCGCTGCGCTCGGTCGTTCGGCTGCG
GCGAGCGGTATCAGCTCACTCAAAGGCGGTAATACGGTTATCCACAGAATCAGGGGATAACGCAGGAAAG
AACATGTGAGCAAAAGGCCAGCAAAAGGCCAGGAACCGTAAAAAGGCCGCGTTGCTGGCGTTTTTCCATA
GGCTCCGCCCCCCTGACGAGCATCACAAAAATCGACGCTCAAGTCAGAGGTGGCGAAACCCGACAGGACT
ATAAAGATACCAGGCGTTTCCCCCTGGAAGCTCCCTCGTGCGCTCTCCTGTTCCGACCCTGCCGCTTACC
GGATACCTGTCCGCCTTTCTCCCTTCGGGAAGCGTGGCGCTTTCTCATAGCTCACGCTGTAGGTATCTCA
GTTCGGTGTAGGTCGTTCGCTCCAAGCTGGGCTGTGTGCACGAACCCCCCGTTCAGCCCGACCGCTGCGC
CTTATCCGGTAACTATCGTCTTGAGTCCAACCCGGTAAGACACGACTTATCGCCACTGGCAGCAGCCACT
GGTAACAGGATTAGCAGAGCGAGGTATGTAGGCGGTGCTACAGAGTTCTTGAAGTGGTGGCCTAACTACG
GCTACACTAGAAGAACAGTATTTGGTATCTGCGCTCTGCTGAAGCCAGTTACCTTCGGAAAAAGAGTTGG
TAGCTCTTGATCCGGCAAACAAACCACCGCTGGTAGCGGTGGTTTTTTTGTTTGCAAGCAGCAGATTACG
CGCAGAAAAAAAGGATCTCAAGAAGATCCTTTGATCTTTTCTACGGGGTCTGACGCTCAGTGGAACGAAA
ACTCACGTTAAGGGATTTTGGTCATGAGATTATCAAAAAGGATCTTCACCTAGATCCTTTTAAATTAAAA
ATGAAGTTTTAAATCAATCTAAAGTATATATGAGTAAACTTGGTCTGACAGTTACCAATGCTTAATCAGT
GAGGCACCTATCTCAGCGATCTGTCTATTTCGTTCATCCATAGTTGCCTGACTCCCCGTCGTGTAGATAA
CTACGATACGGGAGGGCTTACCATCTGGCCCCAGTGCTGCAATGATACCGCGAGACCCACGCTCACCGGC
TCCAGATTTATCAGCAATAAACCAGCCAGCCGGAAGGGCCGAGCGCAGAAGTGGTCCTGCAACTTTATCC
GCCTCCATCCAGTCTATTAATTGTTGCCGGGAAGCTAGAGTAAGTAGTTCGCCAGTTAATAGTTTGCGCA
ACGTTGTTGCCATTGCTACAGGCATCGTGGTGTCACGCTCGTCGTTTGGTATGGCTTCATTCAGCTCCGG
TTCCCAACGATCAAGGCGAGTTACATGATCCCCCATGTTGTGCAAAAAAGCGGTTAGCTCCTTCGGTCCT
CCGATCGTTGTCAGAAGTAAGTTGGCCGCAGTGTTATCACTCATGGTTATGGCAGCACTGCATAATTCTC
TTACTGTCATGCCATCCGTAAGATGCTTTTCTGTGACTGGTGAGTACTCAACCAAGTCATTCTGAGAATA
GTGTATGCGGCGACCGAGTTGCTCTTGCCCGGCGTCAATACGGGATAATACCGCGCCACATAGCAGAACT
TTAAAAGTGCTCATCATTGGAAAACGTTCTTCGGGGCGAAAACTCTCAAGGATCTTACCGCTGTTGAGAT
CCAGTTCGATGTAACCCACTCGTGCACCCAACTGATCTTCAGCATCTTTTACTTTCACCAGCGTTTCTGG
GTGAGCAAAAACAGGAAGGCAAAATGCCGCAAAAAAGGGAATAAGGGCGACACGGAAATGTTGAATACTC
ATACTCTTCCTTTTTCAATATTATTGAAGCATTTATCAGGGTTATTGTCTCATGAGCGGATACATATTTG
AATGTATTTAGAAAAATAAACAAATAGGGGTTCCGCGCACATTTCCCCGAAAAGTGCCACCTGACGTCTA
AGAAACCATTATTATCATGACATTAACCTATAAAAATAGGCGTATCACGAGGCCCTTTCGTCTCGCGCGT
TTCGGTGATGACGGTGAAAACCTCTGACACATGCAGCTCCCGGAGACGGTCACAGCTTGTCTGTAAGCGG
ATGCCGGGAGCAGACAAGCCCGTCAGGGCGCGTCAGCGGGTGTTGGCGGGTGTCGGGGCTGGCTTAACTA
TGCGGCATCAGAGCAGATTGTACTGAGAGTGCACCATATGCGGTGTGAAATACCGCACAGATGCGTAAGG
AGAAAATACCGCATCAGGCGCCATTCGCCATTCAGGCTGCGCAACTGTTGGGAAGGGCGATCGGTGCGGG
CCTCTTCGCTATTACGCCAGCTGGCGAAAGGGGGATGTGCTGCAAGGCGATTAAGTTGGGTAACGCCAGG
GTTTTCCCAGTCACGACGTTGTAAAACGACGGCCAGTGAATTGTCGACGCATGCGGGCCCGGATCTGTCC
CTCTCTGCGCGCTCGCTCGCTCACTGAGGCCGCCCGGGCAAAGCCCGGGCGTCGGGCGACCTTTGGTCGC
CCGGCCTCAGTGAGCGAGCGAGCGCGCAGAGAGGGAGTGGACTAGTTTAAAAAACCTCCCACACCTCCCC
CTGAACCTGAAACATAAAATGAATGCAATTGTTGTTGTTAACTTGTTTATTGCAGCTTATAATGGTTACA
AATAAAGCAATAGCATCACAAATTTCACAAATAAAGCATCGAGATCGCAGGTGAGGCCTAGCGGCCGCTT
TACTTGTACAGCTCGTCCATGCCGAGAGTGATCCCGGCGGCGGTCACGAACTCCAGCAGGACCATGTGAT
CGCGCTTCTCGTTGGGGTCTTTGCTCAGGGCGGACTGGGTGCTCAGGTAGTGGTTGTCGGGCAGCAGCAC
GGGGCCGTCGCCGATGGGGGTGTTCTGCTGGTAGTGGTCGGCGAGCTGCACGCTGCCGTCCTCGATGTTG
TGGCGGATCTTGAAGTTCACCTTGATGCCGTTCTTCTGCTTGTCGGCCATGATATAGACGTTGTGGCTGT
TGTAGTTGTACTCCAGCTTGTGCCCCAGGATGTTGCCGTCCTCCTTGAAGTCGATGCCCTTCAGCTCGAT
GCGGTTCACCAGGGTGTCGCCCTCGAACTTCACCTCGGCGCGGGTCTTGTAGTTGCCGTCGTCCTTGAAG
AAGATGGTGCGCTCCTGGACGTAGCCTTCGGGCATGGCGGACTTGAAGAAGTCGTGCTGCTTCATGTGGT
CGGGGTAGCGGCTGAAGCACTGCACGCCGTAGGTCAGGGTGGTCACGAGGGTGGGCCAGGGCACGGGCAG
CTTGCCGGTGGTGCAGATGAACTTCAGGGTCAGCTTGCCGTAGGTGGCATCGCCCTCGCCCTCGCCGGAC
ACGCTGAACTTGTGGCCGTTTACGTCGCCGTCCAGCTCGACCAGGATGGGCACCACCCCGGTGAACAGCT
CCTCGCCCTTGCTCACCATGGTGGCGACCGGTAGCTCAGCAGATGCTGGTAGAGGTGGGGAGACAGACCA
AGCTGGAGGCCTCTGTCTGCAGGCTCTCCTTCTCTCCCACCAGTCTTCTCAGAAGCCTTCCTCCCAAACT
TCCCCTTTCCCCTCATTCCTTCCTCCTCTGCCTCCCAGACCTCACTTCCCCATCAGGTTCTGCTGACACT
AGCACCCCAGGAAGGAGGGGGAGCCTGGTGTGAAATGCAGATTAGAAAATAACATTCTCCCAAATTCCTC
TTAAATGAGAGCCCAGTGTGCGCATGAAACAAATATTTTGATAAGCCACTGGAGGTGTGCAGGAAGGGCA
GGAAGACACCAGGGATATTTATTCTCAGGAACTAGTATTTTTGAACAGGTCCAAGGTTCAGGTAATGATA
AGACCTTGCATTTTGTCAGGTTTCATGAGTCTGGGCAGGCAGCTGTGGATAGGAAGACAAGGAAGGGCTG
GCTGAATTTCTAGGTCACGACTCCACCCCTCCAGGAACCCCTAGTGATGGAGTTGGCCACTCCCTCTCTG
CGCGCTCGCTCGCTCACTGAGGCCGGGCGACCTTTGGTCGCCCGGCCTCAGTGAGCGAGCGAGCGCGCAG
AGAGGGAGTGGCCCAGATCCCCCCGGGAAGCTTTCTAGATCTCGAGAGCTTGG
Features (pLannotate 1.2.2; 15 found; start..end, strand, type, name):
     35..51      -  protein_bind   lac operator: The lac repressor binds to the lac operator to inhibit transcription in E. coli. This inhibition can be relieved by adding lactose or isopropyl-β-D-thiogalactopyranoside (IPTG). lac repressor encoded by lacI
     59..89      -  promoter       lac promoter: promoter for the E. coli lac operon
    104..125     -  protein_bind   CAP binding site: CAP binding activates transcription in the presence of cAMP. E. coli catabolite activator protein
    138..230     -  CDS            lacI (fragment): lac repressor; lacI; The lac repressor binds to the lac operator to inhibit transcription in E. coli. This inhibition can be relieved by adding lactose or isopropyl-β-D-thiogalactopyranoside (IPTG).
    413..1001    -  rep_origin     ori: high-copy-number ColE1/pMB1/pBR322/pUC origin of replication
   1172..2032    -  CDS            AmpR: β-lactamase; bla; confers resistance to ampicillin, carbenicillin, and related antibiotics
   2033..2137    -  promoter       AmpR promoter: bla
   2232..2267    +  CDS            rop (fragment): Rop protein, which maintains plasmids at low copy number; rop
   2369..2468    +  misc_feature   bom (fragment): basis of mobility region from pBR322
   2474..2631    -  CDS            lacZα (fragment): LacZα fragment of β-galactosidase; lacZ fragment
   2665..2770    -  repeat_region  AAV2 ITR (fragment): inverted terminal repeat of adeno-associated virus serotype 2 inverted
   2840..2909    +  polyA_signal   SV40 poly(A) signal (fragment): SV40 polyadenylation signal
   2940..3659    -  CDS            EGFP: the original enhanced GFP (Yang et al., 1996) mammalian codon-optimized
   4163..4232    +  repeat_region  AAV2 ITR (fragment): inverted terminal repeat of adeno-associated virus serotype 2 inverted
   4224..4283    -  repeat_region  AAV2 ITR (fragment): inverted terminal repeat of adeno-associated virus serotype 2 inverted
