[The description below was written by a language model from this plasmid's Addgene catalogue record and pLannotate feature annotations shown in this document.]
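Description:
scAAV-hIBA1a-GFP is a self-complementary adeno-associated virus (scAAV) transfer plasmid derived from pscAAV-CAG-GFP, in which GFP expression is placed under a human Iba1 (hIBA1a) promoter. The sequenced plasmid is 4,323 nt and is propagated in E. coli through a high-copy ColE1/pUC-type origin with ampicillin selection from the β-lactamase gene and its own promoter. Remnants of cloning-vector sequence (lac promoter/operator, CAP site, and fragments of lacI, lacZα, rop and bom) lie in the backbone and have no role in the payload. The use of a recombination-deficient bacterial host reflects the tendency of ITR repeats to rearrange.

The viral cassette is bounded by AAV2 inverted terminal repeat fragments, which provide the signals for genome replication and packaging when rep, cap and helper functions are supplied in trans. In self-complementary designs one ITR is typically altered so that it is not resolved, yielding a dimeric inverted-repeat genome that folds into double-stranded DNA and bypasses second-strand synthesis, giving faster transgene onset at the cost of reduced capacity; the annotation shows only partial ITR matches and does not identify which repeat is modified. Between the ITRs the table annotates an EGFP coding sequence and an SV40 polyadenylation signal fragment. The Iba1 promoter itself is not annotated, but an unannotated stretch of roughly 500 nt lies between the EGFP start and the neighbouring ITR, which is where it would be expected. Because Iba1 is a marker of microglia, and the associated work concerns AAV targeting of resident microglia, the construct serves as a fluorescent reporter vector for labelling these cells and assessing the specificity of promoter-driven expression.
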