Addgene plasmid #214146: scAAV-hIBA1a-GFP
Purpose: Self-complementary AAV vector packaging GFP under the human Iba1 promoter
Depositing lab: Chun-Li Zhang. Depositing organization: University of Texas Southwestern Medical Center. Publication: Simple and highly specific targeting of resident microglia with adeno-associated virus. Serrano C, Cananzi S, Shen T, Wang LL, Zhang CL. iScience. 2024 Aug 12;27(9):110706. doi: 10.1016/j.isci.2024.110706. eCollection 2024 Sep 20. PubMed 39297168.
Backbone
  Vector backbone: pscAAV-CAG-GFP
  Vector type: AAV
Growth in bacteria
  Bacterial resistance: Ampicillin, 100 μg/mL
  Growth temperature: 30°C
  Growth strain: NEB Stable
  Copy number: Unknown
Gene/Insert
  Gene/Insert name: GFP
Terms and licenses: Academic/Nonprofit Terms; Industry Terms: Not Available to Industry
Depositor comments: Please visit https://doi.org/10.1101/2023.12.12.571321 for bioRxiv preprint.
How to cite: scAAV-hIBA1a-GFP was a gift from Chun-Li Zhang (Addgene plasmid # 214146 ; http://n2t.net/addgene:214146 ; RRID:Addgene_214146)
